Addgene plasmid #125121: pMinDis.X513-iNicSnFR3a-(CC93)-ER
Purpose: Develop a family of genetically encoded fluorescent biosensors for nicotine, termed iNicSnFRs thus enabling optical subcellular pharmacokinetics for nicotine
Depositing lab: Henry Lester. Publication: Determining the pharmacokinetics of nicotinic drugs in the endoplasmic reticulum using biosensors. Shivange AV, Borden PM, Muthusamy AK, Nichols AL, Bera K, Bao H, Bishara I, Jeon J, Mulcahy MJ, Cohen B, O'Riordan SL, Kim C, Dougherty DA, Chapman ER, Marvin JS, Looger LL, Lester HA. J Gen Physiol. 2019 Feb 4. pii: jgp.201812201. doi: 10.1085/jgp.201812201. PubMed 30718376.
Backbone
  Vector backbone: pMinDis.X513
  Backbone manufacturer: Janelia
  Backbone size w/o insert (bp): 5005
  Total vector size (bp): 6655
  Vector type: Mammalian Expression
Growth in bacteria
  Bacterial resistance: Ampicillin, 100 μg/mL
  Growth temperature: 30°C
  Growth strain: DH5alpha
  Growth instructions: Use BL21(DE3) for bacterial expression and grow at 30 degrees C
  Copy number: High Copy
Gene/Insert
  Gene/Insert name: iNicSnFR3a-(CC93)-ER (alt name: iNicSnFR3a-(CC93)-ER)
  Species: Mammilian
  Insert size (bp): 1650
  Promoter: T7
  Tag / fusion protein: ER retention motif (C terminal on insert)
  Cloning method: Restriction Enzyme; 5′ cloning site BglII (unknown if destroyed); 3′ cloning site pstI (unknown if destroyed)
  Sequencing primers: 5′ T7; 3′ BGH reverse
Terms and licenses: Academic/Nonprofit Terms; Industry Terms: Not Available to Industry
Depositor comments: Please note that a 6bp insertion and mutation V183A was identified in the NeoR/KanR cassette during Addgene's quality control process. We recommend testing NeoR selection before performing experiments. Vector was received from Janelia HHMI.
How to cite: pMinDis.X513-iNicSnFR3a-(CC93)-ER was a gift from Henry Lester (Addgene plasmid # 125121 ; http://n2t.net/addgene:125121 ; RRID:Addgene_125121)
