[The description below was written by a language model from this plasmid's Addgene catalogue record and pLannotate feature annotations shown in this document.]
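Description:
pMinDis.X513-iNicSnFR3a-(CC93)-ER is a mammalian expression plasmid of about 6.65 kb, built on the pMinDis.X513 backbone, that encodes an endoplasmic reticulum-targeted version of iNicSnFR3a, a genetically encoded fluorescent biosensor for nicotine. The roughly 1.65 kb sensor insert was cloned between BglII and PstI sites and carries a C-terminal ER retention motif. The feature table recognises a GFP-derived coding segment within the insert region, which fits a fluorescent-protein-based sensor; the flanking parts of the open reading frame, presumably the ligand-binding portions, are not annotated, and the record does not explain the "CC93" designation.

The catalogue lists T7 as the promoter, but the annotated sequence shows a CMV enhancer and immediate early promoter directly upstream, followed by a short fragment annotated as HIV-1 5' LTR and then the T7 promoter. CMV is therefore the likely driver of transcription in mammalian cells, while the T7 promoter serves as a sequencing primer site and allows transcription by T7 RNA polymerase, which matches the depositor's mention of bacterial expression in a DE3 strain. A bGH polyadenylation signal terminates the transcript.

In bacteria the plasmid replicates from a high-copy ColE1/pUC-type origin and is selected with ampicillin through the β-lactamase gene; an f1 origin is also present. An SV40 promoter-driven NeoR/KanR cassette with an HSV TK poly(A) signal is intended for G418 selection in mammalian cells. However, quality-control sequencing found a 6 bp insertion and a V183A substitution in this cassette, so its function should be verified before use.

The sensor family was developed for optical measurement of subcellular nicotine pharmacokinetics, and this version reports drug levels within the ER.
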