Features (pLannotate 1.2.2; 17 found; start..end, strand, type, name):
      9..388     +  enhancer       CMV enhancer: human cytomegalovirus immediate early enhancer
    389..589     +  promoter       CMV promoter: human cytomegalovirus (CMV) immediate early promoter
    591..621     +  LTR            5' LTR (truncated) (fragment): truncated 5' long terminal repeat (LTR) from HIV-1
    637..655     +  promoter       T7 promoter: promoter for bacteriophage T7 RNA polymerase
   1030..1749    +  CDS            cEGFP: cEGFP is a basic (constitutively fluorescent) green fluorescent protein published in 2008, derived from Aequorea victoria.
   2410..2521    +  polyA_signal   bGH poly(A) signal: bovine growth hormone polyadenylation signal
   2638..2656    +  promoter       SV40 promoter (fragment): SV40 enhancer and early promoter
   2766..3354    -  rep_origin     ori: high-copy-number ColE1/pMB1/pBR322/pUC origin of replication
   3576..3592    +  polyA_signal   bGH poly(A) signal (fragment): bovine growth hormone polyadenylation signal
   3683..3730    -  polyA_signal   HSV TK poly(A) signal: herpes simplex virus thymidine kinase polyadenylation signal (Cole and Stacy, 1985)
   3789..3941    -  CDS            ble (fragment): BLE_KLEPN - Experimental evidence at protein level: Swiss-Prot protein existence level 1. Binding protein with a strong affinity to the bleomycin family of antibiotics. Binds to CL990; an antimitotic-antibiotic compound. From Klebsiella pneumoniae.
   3962..4756    -  CDS            NeoR/KanR: aminoglycoside phosphotransferase from Tn5; aph(3')-II (or nptII); confers resistance to neomycin, kanamycin, and G418 (Geneticin®)
   4791..5144    -  promoter       SV40 promoter: SV40 enhancer and early promoter
   5146..5163    -  promoter       AmpR promoter (fragment): bla
   5204..6064    -  CDS            AmpR: β-lactamase; bla; confers resistance to ampicillin, carbenicillin, and related antibiotics
   6065..6169    -  promoter       AmpR promoter: bla
   6196..6624    +  rep_origin     f1 ori (sequence partly withheld): f1 bacteriophage origin of replication; arrow indicates direction of (+) strand synthesis
>Addgene plasmid #125121 | pMinDis.X513-iNicSnFR3a-(CC93)-ER | addgene full sequence | sequence record 246049 | Addgene NGS Result
CGCGCGTTGACATTGATTATTGACTAGTTATTAATAGTAATCAATTACGGGGTCATTAGTTCATAGCCCA
TATATGGAGTTCCGCGTTACATAACTTACGGTAAATGGCCCGCCTGGCTGACCGCCCAACGACCCCCGCC
CATTGACGTCAATAATGACGTATGTTCCCATAGTAACGCCAATAGGGACTTTCCATTGACGTCAATGGGT
GGAGTATTTACGGTAAACTGCCCACTTGGCAGTACATCAAGTGTATCATATGCCAAGTACGCCCCCTATT
GACGTCAATGACGGTAAATGGCCCGCCTGGCATTATGCCCAGTACATGACCTTATGGGACTTTCCTACTT
GGCAGTACATCTACGTATTAGTCATCGCTATTACCATGGTGATGCGGTTTTGGCAGTACATCAATGGGCG
TGGATAGCGGTTTGACTCACGGGGATTTCCAAGTCTCCACCCCATTGACGTCAATGGGAGTTTGTTTTGG
CACCAAAATCAACGGGACTTTCCAAAATGTCGTAACAACTCCGCCCCATTGACGCAAATGGGCGGTAGGC
GTGTACGGTGGGAGGTCTATATAAGCAGAACTCTCTGGCTAACTAGAGAACCCACTGCTTACTGGCTTAT
CGAAATTAATACGACTCACTATAGGGAGACCCAAGCTTGGTACCGAACTCGGATCCACTAGTAACGGCCG
CCAGTGTGCTGGAATTCGGCTTGGGGATATCCACCATGCTGCTATCCGTGCCGCTGCTGCTCGGCCTCCT
CGGCCTGGCCATCGCCAGATCTGCGAACGACACCGTAGTTGTGGGCTCGATCAACTTTACAGAAGGGATT
ATCGTCGCAAACATGGTGGCAGAGATGATTGAGGCGCATACAGACCTTAAGGTGGTTCGCAAACTGAACC
TTGGCGGGGAGAACGTTAACTTTGAAGCCATTAAACGCGGAGGTGCGAATAATGGTATTGACATTTACGT
GGAGTACACTGGGCACGGTCTTGTGGATATTCTGGGGTTCCCGGAGCCGAACGTCTATATCACCGCCGAC
AAGCAGAAGAACGGCATCAAGGCGAACTTCAAGATCCGCCACAACATGGAGGACGGCAGCGTGCAGCTCG
CCGACCACTACCAGCAGAACACCCCCATCGGCGACGGCCCCGTGCTGCTGCCCGACAACCACTACCTGAG
CACCCAGTCCGTGCTGAGCAAAGACCCCAACGAGAAGCGCGATCACATGGTCCTGCTGGAGTTCGTGACC
GCCGCCGGGATCACTCTCGGCATGGACGAGCTGTACAAGGGCGGTACCGGAGGGAGCATGAGCAAGGGCG
AGGAGCTGTTCACCGGGGTGGTGCCCATCCTGGTCGAGCTGGACGGCGGCGTAAACGGCCACAAGTTCAG
CGTGCGCGGCGAGGGCGAGGGCGATGCCACCAACGGCAAGCTGACCCTGAAGTTCATCTGCACCACCGGC
AAGCTGCCCGTGCCCTGGCCCACCCTCGTGACCACCCTGACCTACGGCGTGCAGTGCTTCAGCCGCTACC
CCGACCACATGAAGCAGCACGACTTCTTCAAGTCCGCCATGCCCGAAGGCTACGTCCAGGAGCGCACCAT
CAGCTTCAAGGACGACGGCACCTACAAGACCCGCGCCGAGGTGAAGTTCGAGGGCGACACCCTGGTGAAC
CGCATCGAGCTGAAGGGCATCGACTTCAAGGAGGACGGCAACATCCTGGGGCACAAGCTGGAGTACAACT
TTCCGCCGCCCAGCTCTACTGATCCAGAAGGTGCATACGAAACCGTGAAGAAGGAGTACAAACGTAAATG
GAATATTGTATGGCTCAAACCACTGGGATTCAACAATACGTATACGCTTACCGTTAAAGACGAACTGGCG
AAACAGTATAACCTTAAAACCTTCAGTGACTTAGCGAAAATCTCGGATAAGCTGATTCTGGGTGCAACGA
TGTTCTTTTTAGAAGGGCCCGATGGTTACCCAGGCCTGCAAAAACTGTACAATTTCAAATTCAAGCACAC
CAAAAGCATGGACATGGGTATTCGCTATACCGCCATTGATAATAACGAAGTTCAGGTAATTGATGCCTGG
GCCACTGATGGCTTGCTGGTGAGCCACAAATTAAAAATTCTGGAGGATGATAAAGCGTTCTTCCCGCCGT
ATTATGCTGCCCCCATCATCCGTCAGGATGTCTTAGATAAGCATCCTGAACTGAAGGACGTGCTGAACAA
ACTCGCGAATCAAATTTCACTGGAAGAAATGCAGAAACTGAATTACAAGGTGGACGGTGAGGGTCAGGAC
CCAGCGAAAGTAGCTAAGGAGTTTTTGAAAGAGAAAGGTTTAATTCTGCAGACAGCAGAAAAAGATGAGT
TGTGAGCGGCCGCTCGAGATCAGCCTCGACTGTGCCTTCTAGTTGCCAGCCATCTGTTGTTTGCCCCTCC
CCCGTGCCTTCCTTGACCCTGGAAGGTGCCACTCCCACTGTCCTTTCCTAATAAAATGAGGAAATTGCAT
CGCATTGTCTGAGTAGGTGTCATTCTATTCTGGGGGGTGGGGTGGGGCAGGACAGCAAGGGGGAGGATTG
GGAAGACAATAGCAGGCGTGCTGGGGATGCGGTGGGCTCTATGGCTTCTGAGGCGGAAAGAACCAGTGGC
GGTAATACGGTTATCCACAGAATCAGGGGATAACGCAGGAAAGAACATGTGAGCAAAAGGCCAGCAAAAG
GCCAGGAACCGTAAAAAGGCCGCGTTGCTGACGTTTTTCCATAGGCTCCGCCCCCCTGACGAGCATCACA
AAAATCGACGCTCAAGTCAGAGGTGGCGAAACCCGACAGGACTATAAAGATACCAGGCGTTTCCCCCTGG
AAGCTCCCTCGTGCGCTCTCCTGTTCCGACCCTGCCGCTTACCGGATACCTGTCCGCCTTTCTCCCTTCG
GGAAGCGTGGCGCTTTCTCATAGCTCACGCTGTAGGTATCTCAGTTCGGTGTAGGTCGTTCGCTCCAAGC
TGGGCTGTGTGCACGAACCCCCCGTTCAGCCCGACCGCTGCGCCTTATCCGGTAACTATCGTCTTGAGTC
CAACCCGGTAAGACACGACTTATCGCCACTGGCAGCAGCCACTGGTAACAGGATTAGCAGAGCGAGGTAT
GTAGGCGGTGCTACAGAGTTCTTGAAGTGGTGGCCTAACTACGGCTACACTAGAAGAACAGTATTTGGTA
TCTGCGCTCTGCTGAAGCCAGTTACCTTCGGAAAAAGAGTTGGTAGCTCTTGATCCGGCAAACAAACCAC
CGCTGGTAGCGGTGGTTTTTTTGTTTGCAAGCAGCAGATTACGCGCAGAAAAAAAGGATCTCAAGAAGAT
CCTTTGATCTTTTCTACGGGGTCTGACGCTCAGTGGAACGAAAACTCACGTTAAGGGATTTTGGTCATGA
GATTATCAAAAAGGATCTTCACCTAGATCCTTTTAAATTAAAAATGAAGTTTTAAATCAATCTAAAGTAT
ATATGAGTAACCTGAGGCTATGGCAGGGCCTGCCGCCCCGACGTTGGCTGCGAGCCCTGGGCCTTCACCC
GAACTTGGGGGGTGGGGTGGGGAAAAGGAAGAAACGCGGGCGTATTGGCCCCAATGGGGTCTCGGTGGGG
TATCGACAGAGTGCCAGCCCTGGGACCGAACCCCGCGTTTATGAACAAACGACCCAACACCGTGCGTTTT
ATTCTGTCTTTTTATTGCCGTCATAGCGCGGGTTCCTTCCGGTATTGTCTCCTTCCGTGTTTCAGTTAGC
CTCCCCCTAGGGTGGGCGAAGAACTCCAGCATGAGATCCCCGCGCTGGAGGATCATCCAGCCGGCGTCCC
GGAAAACGATTCCGAAGCCCAACCTTTCATAGAAGGCGGCGGTGGAATCGAAATCTCGTGATGGCAGGTT
GGGCGTCGCTTGGTCGGTCATTTCGAACCCCAGAGTCCCGCTCAGAAGAACTCGTCAAGAAGGCGATAGA
AGGCGATGCGCTGCGAATCGGGAGCGGCGATACCGTAAAGCACGAGGAAGCGGTCAGCCCATTCGCCGCC
AAGCTCTTCAGCAATATCACGGGTAGCCAACGCTATGTCCTGATAGCGGTCCGCCACACCCAGCCGGCCA
CAGTCGATGAATCCAGAAAAGCGGCCATTTTCCACCATGATATTCGGCAAGCAGGCATCGCCATGGGTCA
CGGCGAGATCCTCGCCGTCGGGCTTGCTCGCCTTGAGCCTGGCGAACAGTTCGGCTGGCGCGAGCCCCTG
ATGCTCTTCGTCCAGATCATCCTGATCGACAAGACCAGCTTCCATCCGAGTACGTGCTCGCTCGATGCGA
TGTTTCGCTTGGTGGTCGAATGGGCAGGTAGCCGGATCAAGCGTATGCAGCCGCCGCATTGCATCAGCCA
TGATGGATACTTTCTCGGCAGGAGCAAGGTGAGATGACAGGAGATCCTGCCCCGGCACTTCGCCCAATAG
CAGCCAGTCCCTTCCCGCTTCAGTGACAACGTCGAGCACAGCTGCGCAAGGAACGCCCGTCGTGGCCAGC
CACGATAGCCGCGCTGCCTCGTCTTGCAGTTCATTCAGGGCACCGGACAGGTCGGTCTTGACAAAAAGAA
CCGGGCGCCCCTGCGCTGACAGCCGGAACACGGCGGCATCAGAGCAGCCGATTGTCTGTTGTGCCCAGTC
ATAGCCGAATAGCCTCTCCACCCAAGCGGCCGGAGAACCTGCGTGCAATCCATCTTGTTCAATCATGCGA
AACGATCCTCATCCTGTCTCTTGATCGATCTTTGCAAAAGCCTAGGCCTCCAAAAAAGCCTCCTCACTAC
TTCTGGAATAGCTCAGAGGCCGGGCCTCGGCCTCTGCATAAATAAAAAAAATTAGTCAGCCATGGGGCGG
AGAATGGGCGGAACTGGGCGGAGTTAGGGGCGGGATGGGCGGAGTTAGGGGCGGGACTATGGTTGCTGAC
TAATTGAGATGCTTGCTTTGCATACTTCTGCCTGCTGGGGAGCCTGGGGACTTTCCACACCTGGTTGCTG
ACTAATTGAGATGCTTGCTTTGCATACTTCTGCCTGCTGGGGAGCCTGGGGACTTTCCACACCCTAACTG
ACACACATTCCACAGCTGGTTCTTTCCGCCTCAGGACTCTTCCTTTTTCAATAAATCAATCTAAAGTATA
TATGAGTAAACTTGGTCTGACAGTTACCAATGCTTAATCAGTGAGGCACCTATCTCAGCGATCTGTCTAT
TTCGTTCATCCATAGTTGCCTGACTCCCCGTCGTGTAGATAACTACGATACGGGAGGGCTTACCATCTGG
CCCCAGTGCTGCAATGATACCGCGAGACCCACGCTCACCGGCTCCAGATTTATCAGCAATAAACCAGCCA
GCCGGAAGGGCCGAGCGCAGAAGTGGTCCTGCAACTTTATCCGCCTCCATCCAGTCTATTAATTGTTGCC
GGGAAGCTAGAGTAAGTAGTTCGCCAGTTAATAGTTTGCGCAACGTTGTTGCCATTGCTACAGGCATCGT
GGTGTCACGCTCGTCGTTTGGTATGGCTTCATTCAGCTCCGGTTCCCAACGATCAAGGCGAGTTACATGA
TCCCCCATGTTGTGCAAAAAAGCGGTTAGCTCCTTCGGTCCTCCGATCGTTGTCAGAAGTAAGTTGGCCG
CAGTGTTATCACTCATGGTTATGGCAGCACTGCATAATTCTCTTACTGTCATGCCATCCGTAAGATGCTT
TTCTGTGACTGGTGAGTACTCAACCAAGTCATTCTGAGAATAGTGTATGCGGCGACCGAGTTGCTCTTGC
CCGGCGTCAATACGGGATAATACCGCGCCACATAGCAGAACTTTAAAAGTGCTCATCATTGGAAAACGTT
CTTCGGGGCGAAAACTCTCAAGGATCTTACCGCTGTTGAGATCCAGTTCGATGTAACCCACTCGTGCACC
CAACTGATCTTCAGCATCTTTTACTTTCACCAGCGTTTCTGGGTGAGCAAAAACAGGAAGGCAAAATGCC
GCAAAAAAGGGAATAAGGGCGACACGGAAATGTTGAGTACTCATACTCTTCCTTTTTCAATATTATTGAA
GCATTTATCAGGGTTATTGTCTCATGAGCGGATACATATTTGAATGTATTTAGAAAAATAAACAAATAGG
GGTTCCGCGCACATTTCCCCGAAAAGTGCCACCTG
[124 nt withheld, positions 6196-6319]
C
[91 nt withheld, positions 6321-6411]
A
[49 nt withheld, positions 6413-6461]
CCTTTGACGTTGGAGTCCACGTTCTTT
[37 nt withheld, positions 6489-6525]
ACCCTATCTCGGTCTATTCTTTTGATTTATAAGGGATTTTGCCGATTTCGGCCTATTGGTTAAAAAATGA
GCTGATTTAACAAAAATTTAACGCGAATTTTAACAAAATATTAACGCTTACAATTTACG
